Addgene plasmid #91977: LcV2-Hygro
Purpose: (Empty Backbone) LentiCRISPR v2 with Hygro cloned in place of Puro
Depositing lab: Joshua Mendell. Depositing organization: University of Texas Southwestern Medical Center. Publication: An Argonaute phosphorylation cycle promotes microRNA-mediated silencing. Golden RJ, Chen B, Li T, Braun J, Manjunath H, Chen X, Wu J, Schmid V, Chang TC, Kopp F, Ramirez-Martinez A, Tagliabracci VS, Chen ZJ, Xie Y, Mendell JT. Nature. 2017 Feb 9;542(7640):197-202. doi: 10.1038/nature21025. Epub 2017 Jan 23. PubMed 28114302.
Backbone
  Vector backbone: LentiCRISPR v2
  Backbone manufacturer: Feng Zhang Lab (Addgene #52961)
  Vector type: Mammalian Expression, CRISPR
  Selectable markers: Hygromycin
Growth in bacteria
  Bacterial resistance: Ampicillin, 100 μg/mL
  Growth temperature: 37°C
  Growth strain: Stbl3
  Copy number: Unknown
Gene/Insert
  Gene/Insert name: None
Terms and licenses: Academic/Nonprofit Terms; Industry Terms: Not Available to Industry
How to cite: LcV2-Hygro was a gift from Joshua Mendell (Addgene plasmid # 91977 ; http://n2t.net/addgene:91977 ; RRID:Addgene_91977)
