[The description below was written by a language model from this plasmid's Addgene catalogue record and pLannotate feature annotations shown in this document.]
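Description:
LcV2-Hygro is an empty-backbone, all-in-one lentiviral CRISPR vector derived from LentiCRISPR v2, in which the puromycin resistance gene of the parent has been replaced with a hygromycin resistance gene. It is classed as a mammalian expression/CRISPR vector and carries no gene insert. In bacteria it is maintained through a high-copy ColE1/pUC-type origin with ampicillin selection (AmpR under its own promoter). The backbone also contains an f1 origin and an SV40/EM7-driven BleoR cassette with an SV40 poly(A) signal, lying outside the viral transfer region.

The transfer cassette has a third-generation, self-inactivating layout. A CMV enhancer/promoter fused to a truncated HIV-1 5' LTR drives genomic RNA production in packaging cells. It is followed by the Ψ packaging signal with a partial gag sequence, the RRE for Rev-dependent nuclear export, and the cPPT/CTS. The cassette ends in a ΔU3 3' LTR with a bGH poly(A) signal just downstream.

Within this frame, a human U6 Pol III promoter sits upstream of the S. pyogenes guide RNA scaffold. The two are separated by roughly 1.9 kb of sequence that includes a bacterial deoC-like annotation. This is consistent with a filler that would be replaced by a user's guide sequence, although the record does not describe the cloning sites.

An EF-1α core promoter then drives S. pyogenes Cas9, followed by the hygromycin phosphotransferase gene (hph) and a WPRE to enhance transcript expression. The linker joining Cas9 to hph is not annotated. The construct lets users clone a guide, deliver it with Cas9 by lentiviral transduction, and select cells with hygromycin, which is useful where puromycin selection is already in use.
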