Features (pLannotate 1.2.2; 34 found; start..end, strand, type, name):
     31..83      -  misc_feature   bom (fragment): basis of mobility region from pBR322
    238..617     +  enhancer       CMV enhancer: human cytomegalovirus immediate early enhancer
    618..817     +  promoter       CMV promoter: human cytomegalovirus (CMV) immediate early promoter
    835..1015    +  LTR            5' LTR (truncated): truncated 5' long terminal repeat (LTR) from HIV-1
   1062..1187    +  misc_feature   HIV-1 Ψ: packaging signal of human immunodeficiency virus type 1
   1171..1534    +  CDS            HIV-1 gag (fragment): gag protein from human immunodeficiency virus 1; gag
   1680..1913    +  misc_feature   RRE: The Rev response element (RRE) of HIV-1 allows for Rev-dependent mRNA export from the nucleus to the cytoplasm.
   2290..2390    +  CDS            Rev (fragment): human immunodeficiency virus 1 (HIV-1) Rev protein; rev; enhances nuclear export of unspliced and incompletely spliced viral mRNAs
   2440..2557    +  misc_feature   cPPT/CTS: central polypurine tract and central termination sequence of HIV-1
   2608..2848    +  promoter       U6 promoter: RNA polymerase III promoter for human U6 snRNA
   3034..3693    -  CDS            deoC1: DEOC1_STAAN - Also known as dra. Experimental evidence at protein level: Swiss-Prot protein existence level 1. Catalyzes a reversible aldol reaction between acetaldehyde and D-glyceraldehyde 3-phosphate to generate 2-deoxy-D-ribose 5- phosphate. From Staphylococcus aureus (strain N315).
   4738..4813    +  misc_RNA       gRNA scaffold: guide RNA scaffold for the Streptococcus pyogenes CRISPR/Cas9 system
   4831..4849    +  CDS            small t antigen (fragment): SV40 (simian virus 40) small t antigen
   4875..5086    +  promoter       EF-1α core promoter: core promoter for human elongation factor EF-1α
   5111..9214    +  CDS            Cas9: Cas9 (Csn1) endonuclease from the Streptococcus pyogenes Type II CRISPR/Cas system generates RNA-guided double strand breaks in DNA
   9353..10375   +  CDS            hph: KHYB_ECOLX - Experimental evidence at protein level: Swiss-Prot protein existence level 1. The aminoglycoside phosphotransferases achieve inactivation of their antibiotic substrates by phosphorylation. Only phosphorylates hygromycin and closely related compounds such as demethyl analogs and destomycin. From Escherichia coli.
  10420..11008   +  misc_feature   WPRE: woodchuck hepatitis virus posttranscriptional regulatory element
  11059..11078   +  misc_feature   cPPT/CTS (fragment): central polypurine tract and central termination sequence of HIV-1
  11080..11313   +  LTR            3' LTR (ΔU3): self-inactivating 3' long terminal repeat (LTR) from HIV-1
  11345..11569   +  polyA_signal   bGH poly(A) signal: bovine growth hormone polyadenylation signal
  11573..11594   +  promoter       SV40 promoter (fragment): SV40 enhancer and early promoter
  11615..12043   +  rep_origin     f1 ori (sequence partly withheld): f1 bacteriophage origin of replication; arrow indicates direction of (+) strand synthesis
  12057..12386   +  promoter       SV40 promoter: SV40 enhancer and early promoter
  12434..12481   +  promoter       EM7 promoter: synthetic bacterial promoter&nbsp
  12500..12874   +  CDS            BleoR: antibiotic-binding protein; Sh ble from Streptoalloteichus hindustanus; confers resistance to bleomycin, phleomycin, and Zeocin™
  12884..13009   +  CDS            ble (fragment): BLE_KLEPN - Experimental evidence at protein level: Swiss-Prot protein existence level 1. Binding protein with a strong affinity to the bleomycin family of antibiotics. Binds to CL990; an antimitotic-antibiotic compound. From Klebsiella pneumoniae.
  13004..13125   +  polyA_signal   SV40 poly(A) signal: SV40 polyadenylation signal
  13196..13218   -  protein_bind   lac operator (fragment): The lac repressor binds to the lac operator to inhibit transcription in E. coli. This inhibition can be relieved by adding lactose or isopropyl-β-D-thiogalactopyranoside (IPTG). lac repressor encoded by lacI
  13222..13252   -  promoter       lac promoter: promoter for the E. coli lac operon
  13267..13288   -  protein_bind   CAP binding site: CAP binding activates transcription in the presence of cAMP. E. coli catabolite activator protein
  13301..13393   -  CDS            lacI (fragment): lac repressor; lacI; The lac repressor binds to the lac operator to inhibit transcription in E. coli. This inhibition can be relieved by adding lactose or isopropyl-β-D-thiogalactopyranoside (IPTG).
  13576..14164   -  rep_origin     ori: high-copy-number ColE1/pMB1/pBR322/pUC origin of replication
  14335..15195   -  CDS            AmpR: β-lactamase; bla; confers resistance to ampicillin, carbenicillin, and related antibiotics
  15196..15300   -  promoter       AmpR promoter: bla
>Addgene plasmid #91977 | LcV2-Hygro | addgene full sequence | sequence record 201977 | Addgene NGS Result
GTCGACGGATCGGGAGATCTCCCGATCCCCTATGGTGCACTCTCAGTACAATCTGCTCTGATGCCGCATA
GTTAAGCCAGTATCTGCTCCCTGCTTGTGTGTTGGAGGTCGCTGAGTAGTGCGCGAGCAAAATTTAAGCT
ACAACAAGGCAAGGCTTGACCGACAATTGCATGAAGAATCTGCTTAGGGTTAGGCGTTTTGCGCTGCTTC
GCGATGTACGGGCCAGATATACGCGTTGACATTGATTATTGACTAGTTATTAATAGTAATCAATTACGGG
GTCATTAGTTCATAGCCCATATATGGAGTTCCGCGTTACATAACTTACGGTAAATGGCCCGCCTGGCTGA
CCGCCCAACGACCCCCGCCCATTGACGTCAATAATGACGTATGTTCCCATAGTAACGCCAATAGGGACTT
TCCATTGACGTCAATGGGTGGAGTATTTACGGTAAACTGCCCACTTGGCAGTACATCAAGTGTATCATAT
GCCAAGTACGCCCCCTATTGACGTCAATGACGGTAAATGGCCCGCCTGGCATTATGCCCAGTACATGACC
TTATGGGACTTTCCTACTTGGCAGTACATCTACGTATTAGTCATCGCTATTACCATGGTGATGCGGTTTT
GGCAGTACATCAATGGGCGTGGATAGCGGTTTGACTCACGGGGATTTCCAAGTCTCCACCCCATTGACGT
CAATGGGAGTTTGTTTTGGCACCAAAATCAACGGGACTTTCCAAAATGTCGTAACAACTCCGCCCCATTG
ACGCAAATGGGCGGTAGGCGTGTACGGTGGGAGGTCTATATAAGCAGCGCGTTTTGCCTGTACTGGGTCT
CTCTGGTTAGACCAGATCTGAGCCTGGGAGCTCTCTGGCTAACTAGGGAACCCACTGCTTAAGCCTCAAT
AAAGCTTGCCTTGAGTGCTTCAAGTAGTGTGTGCCCGTCTGTTGTGTGACTCTGGTAACTAGAGATCCCT
CAGACCCTTTTAGTCAGTGTGGAAAATCTCTAGCAGTGGCGCCCGAACAGGGACTTGAAAGCGAAAGGGA
AACCAGAGGAGCTCTCTCGACGCAGGACTCGGCTTGCTGAAGCGCGCACGGCAAGAGGCGAGGGGCGGCG
ACTGGTGAGTACGCCAAAAATTTTGACTAGCGGAGGCTAGAAGGAGAGAGATGGGTGCGAGAGCGTCAGT
ATTAAGCGGGGGAGAATTAGATCGCGATGGGAAAAAATTCGGTTAAGGCCAGGGGGAAAGAAAAAATATA
AATTAAAACATATAGTATGGGCAAGCAGGGAGCTAGAACGATTCGCAGTTAATCCTGGCCTGTTAGAAAC
ATCAGAAGGCTGTAGACAAATACTGGGACAGCTACAACCATCCCTTCAGACAGGATCAGAAGAACTTAGA
TCATTATATAATACAGTAGCAACCCTCTATTGTGTGCATCAAAGGATAGAGATAAAAGACACCAAGGAAG
CTTTAGACAAGATAGAGGAAGAGCAAAACAAAAGTAAGACCACCGCACAGCAAGCGGCCGCTGATCTTCA
GACCTGGAGGAGGAGATATGAGGGACAATTGGAGAAGTGAATTATATAAATATAAAGTAGTAAAAATTGA
ACCATTAGGAGTAGCACCCACCAAGGCAAAGAGAAGAGTGGTGCAGAGAGAAAAAAGAGCAGTGGGAATA
GGAGCTTTGTTCCTTGGGTTCTTGGGAGCAGCAGGAAGCACTATGGGCGCAGCGTCAATGACGCTGACGG
TACAGGCCAGACAATTATTGTCTGGTATAGTGCAGCAGCAGAACAATTTGCTGAGGGCTATTGAGGCGCA
ACAGCATCTGTTGCAACTCACAGTCTGGGGCATCAAGCAGCTCCAGGCAAGAATCCTGGCTGTGGAAAGA
TACCTAAAGGATCAACAGCTCCTGGGGATTTGGGGTTGCTCTGGAAAACTCATTTGCACCACTGCTGTGC
CTTGGAATGCTAGTTGGAGTAATAAATCTCTGGAACAGATTTGGAATCACACGACCTGGATGGAGTGGGA
CAGAGAAATTAACAATTACACAAGCTTAATACACTCCTTAATTGAAGAATCGCAAAACCAGCAAGAAAAG
AATGAACAAGAATTATTGGAATTAGATAAATGGGCAAGTTTGTGGAATTGGTTTAACATAACAAATTGGC
TGTGGTATATAAAATTATTCATAATGATAGTAGGAGGCTTGGTAGGTTTAAGAATAGTTTTTGCTGTACT
TTCTATAGTGAATAGAGTTAGGCAGGGATATTCACCATTATCGTTTCAGACCCACCTCCCAACCCCGAGG
GGACCCGACAGGCCCGAAGGAATAGAAGAAGAAGGTGGAGAGAGAGACAGAGACAGATCCATTCGATTAG
TGAACGGATCGGCACTGCGTGCGCCAATTCTGCAGACAAATGGCAGTATTCATCCACAATTTTAAAAGAA
AAGGGGGGATTGGGGGGTACAGTGCAGGGGAAAGAATAGTAGACATAATAGCAACAGACATACAAACTAA
AGAATTACAAAAACAAATTACAAAAATTCAAAATTTTCGGGTTTATTACAGGGACAGCAGAGATCCAGTT
TGGTTAATTAAGGTACCGAGGGCCTATTTCCCATGATTCCTTCATATTTGCATATACGATACAAGGCTGT
TAGAGAGATAATTAGAATTAATTTGACTGTAAACACAAAGATATTAGTACAAAATACGTGACGTAGAAAG
TAATAATTTCTTGGGTAGTTTGCAGTTTTAAAATTATGTTTTAAAATGGACTATCATATGCTTACCGTAA
CTTGAAAGTATTTCGATTTCTTGGCTTTATATATCTTGTGGAAAGGACGAAACACCGGAGACGGTTGTAA
ATGAGCACACAAAATACACATGCTAAAATATTATATTCTATGACCTTTATAAAATCAACCAAAATCTTCT
TTTTAATAACTTTAGTATCAATAATTAGAATTTTTATGTTCCTTTTTGCAAACTTTTAATAAAAATGAGC
AAAATAAAAAAACGCTAGTTTTAGTAACTCGCGTTGTTTTCTTCACCTTTAATAATAGCTACTCCACCAC
TTGTTCCTAAGCGGTCAGCTCCTGCTTCAATCATTTTTTGAGCATCTTCAAATGTTCTAACTCCACCAGC
TGCTTTAACTAAAGCATTGTCTTTAACAACTGACTTCATTAGTTTAACATCTTCAAATGTTGCACCTGAT
TTTGAAAATCCTGTTGATGTTTTAACAAATTCTAATCCAGCTTCAACAGCTATTTCACAAGCTTTCATGA
TTTCTTCTTTTGTTAATAAACAATTTTCCATAATACATTTAACAACATGTGATCCAGCTGCTTTTTTTAC
AGCTTTCATGTCTTCTAAAACTAATTCATAATTTTTGTCTTTTAATGCACCAATATTTAATACCATATCA
ATTTCTGTTGCACCATCTTTAATTGCTTCAGAAACTTCGAATGCTTTTGTAGCTGTTGTGCATGCACCTA
GAGGAAAACCTACAACATTTGTTATTCCTACATTTGTGCCTTTTAATAATTCTTTACAATAGCTTGTTCA
ATATGAATTAACACAAACTGTTGCAAAATCAAATTCAATTGCTTCATCACATAATTGTTTAATTTCAGCT
TTCGTAGCATCTTGTTTTAATAATGTGTGATCTATATATTTGTTTAGTTTCATTTTTTCTCCTATATATT
CATTTTTAATTTTAATTCTTTAATAATTTCGTCTACTTTAACTTTAGCGTTTTGAACAGATTCACCAACA
CCTATAAAATAAATTTTTAGTTTAGGTTCAGTTCCACTTGGGCGAACAGCAAATCATGACTTATCTTCTA
AATAAAATTTTAGTAAGTCTTGTCCTGGCATATTATACATTCCATCGATGTAGTCTTCAACATTAACAAC
TTTAAGTCCAGCAATTTGAGTTAAGGGTGTTGCTCTCAATGATTTCATTAATGGTTCAATTTTTAATTTC
TTTTCTTCTGGTTTAAAATTCAAGTTTAAAGTGAAAGTGTAATATGCACCCATTTCTTTAAATAAATCTT
CTAAATAGTCTACTAATGTTTTATTTTGTTTTTTATAAAATCAAGCAGCCTCTGCTATTAATATAGAAGC
TTGTATTCCATCTTTATCTCTAGCTGAGTCATCAATTACATATCCATAACTTTCTTCATAAGCAAAAACA
AAATTTAATCCGTTATCTTCTTCTTTAGCAATTTCTCTACCCATTCATTTAAATCCAGTTAAAGTTTTTA
CAATATTAACTCCATATTTTTCATGAGCGATTCTATCACCCAAATCACTTGTTACAAAACTTGAATATAG
AGCCGGATTTTTTGGAATGCTATTTAAGCGTTTTAGATTTGATAATTTTCAATCAATTAAAATTGGTCCT
GTTTGATTTCCATCTAATCTTACAAAATGACCATCATGTTTTATTGCCATTCCAAATCTGTCAGCATCTG
GGTCATTCATAATAATAATATCTGCATCATGTTTAATACCATATTCAAGCGGTATTTTTCATGCAGGATC
AAATTCTGGATTTGGATTTACAACATTTTTAAATGTTTCATCTTCAAATGCATGCTCTTCAACCTCAATA
ACGTTATATCCTGATTCACGTAATATTTTTGGGGTAAATTTAGTTCCTGTTCCATTAACTGCGCTAAAAA
TAATTTTTAAATCTTTTTTAGCTTCTTGCTCTTTTTTGTACGTCTCTGTTTTAGAGCTAGAAATAGCAAG
TTAAAATAAGGCTAGTCCGTTATCAACTTGAAAAAGTGGCACCGAGTCGGTGCTTTTTTGAATTCGCTAG
CTAGGTCTTGAAAGGAGTGGGAATTGGCTCCGGTGCCCGTCAGTGGGCAGAGCGCACATCGCCCACAGTC
CCCGAGAAGTTGGGGGGAGGGGTCGGCAATTGATCCGGTGCCTAGAGAAGGTGGCGCGGGGTAAACTGGG
AAAGTGATGTCGTGTACTGGCTCCGCCTTTTTCCCGAGGGTGGGGGAGAACCGTATATAAGTGCAGTAGT
CGCCGTGAACGTTCTTTTTCGCAACGGGTTTGCCGCCAGAACACAGGACCGGTTCTAGAGCGCTGCCACC
ATGGACAAGAAGTACAGCATCGGCCTGGACATCGGCACCAACTCTGTGGGCTGGGCCGTGATCACCGACG
AGTACAAGGTGCCCAGCAAGAAATTCAAGGTGCTGGGCAACACCGACCGGCACAGCATCAAGAAGAACCT
GATCGGAGCCCTGCTGTTCGACAGCGGCGAAACAGCCGAGGCCACCCGGCTGAAGAGAACCGCCAGAAGA
AGATACACCAGACGGAAGAACCGGATCTGCTATCTGCAAGAGATCTTCAGCAACGAGATGGCCAAGGTGG
ACGACAGCTTCTTCCACAGACTGGAAGAGTCCTTCCTGGTGGAAGAGGATAAGAAGCACGAGCGGCACCC
CATCTTCGGCAACATCGTGGACGAGGTGGCCTACCACGAGAAGTACCCCACCATCTACCACCTGAGAAAG
AAACTGGTGGACAGCACCGACAAGGCCGACCTGCGGCTGATCTATCTGGCCCTGGCCCACATGATCAAGT
TCCGGGGCCACTTCCTGATCGAGGGCGACCTGAACCCCGACAACAGCGACGTGGACAAGCTGTTCATCCA
GCTGGTGCAGACCTACAACCAGCTGTTCGAGGAAAACCCCATCAACGCCAGCGGCGTGGACGCCAAGGCC
ATCCTGTCTGCCAGACTGAGCAAGAGCAGACGGCTGGAAAATCTGATCGCCCAGCTGCCCGGCGAGAAGA
AGAATGGCCTGTTCGGAAACCTGATTGCCCTGAGCCTGGGCCTGACCCCCAACTTCAAGAGCAACTTCGA
CCTGGCCGAGGATGCCAAACTGCAGCTGAGCAAGGACACCTACGACGACGACCTGGACAACCTGCTGGCC
CAGATCGGCGACCAGTACGCCGACCTGTTTCTGGCCGCCAAGAACCTGTCCGACGCCATCCTGCTGAGCG
ACATCCTGAGAGTGAACACCGAGATCACCAAGGCCCCCCTGAGCGCCTCTATGATCAAGAGATACGACGA
GCACCACCAGGACCTGACCCTGCTGAAAGCTCTCGTGCGGCAGCAGCTGCCTGAGAAGTACAAAGAGATT
TTCTTCGACCAGAGCAAGAACGGCTACGCCGGCTACATTGACGGCGGAGCCAGCCAGGAAGAGTTCTACA
AGTTCATCAAGCCCATCCTGGAAAAGATGGACGGCACCGAGGAACTGCTCGTGAAGCTGAACAGAGAGGA
CCTGCTGCGGAAGCAGCGGACCTTCGACAACGGCAGCATCCCCCACCAGATCCACCTGGGAGAGCTGCAC
GCCATTCTGCGGCGGCAGGAAGATTTTTACCCATTCCTGAAGGACAACCGGGAAAAGATCGAGAAGATCC
TGACCTTCCGCATCCCCTACTACGTGGGCCCTCTGGCCAGGGGAAACAGCAGATTCGCCTGGATGACCAG
AAAGAGCGAGGAAACCATCACCCCCTGGAACTTCGAGGAAGTGGTGGACAAGGGCGCTTCCGCCCAGAGC
TTCATCGAGCGGATGACCAACTTCGATAAGAACCTGCCCAACGAGAAGGTGCTGCCCAAGCACAGCCTGC
TGTACGAGTACTTCACCGTGTATAACGAGCTGACCAAAGTGAAATACGTGACCGAGGGAATGAGAAAGCC
CGCCTTCCTGAGCGGCGAGCAGAAAAAGGCCATCGTGGACCTGCTGTTCAAGACCAACCGGAAAGTGACC
GTGAAGCAGCTGAAAGAGGACTACTTCAAGAAAATCGAGTGCTTCGACTCCGTGGAAATCTCCGGCGTGG
AAGATCGGTTCAACGCCTCCCTGGGCACATACCACGATCTGCTGAAAATTATCAAGGACAAGGACTTCCT
GGACAATGAGGAAAACGAGGACATTCTGGAAGATATCGTGCTGACCCTGACACTGTTTGAGGACAGAGAG
ATGATCGAGGAACGGCTGAAAACCTATGCCCACCTGTTCGACGACAAAGTGATGAAGCAGCTGAAGCGGC
GGAGATACACCGGCTGGGGCAGGCTGAGCCGGAAGCTGATCAACGGCATCCGGGACAAGCAGTCCGGCAA
GACAATCCTGGATTTCCTGAAGTCCGACGGCTTCGCCAACAGAAACTTCATGCAGCTGATCCACGACGAC
AGCCTGACCTTTAAAGAGGACATCCAGAAAGCCCAGGTGTCCGGCCAGGGCGATAGCCTGCACGAGCACA
TTGCCAATCTGGCCGGCAGCCCCGCCATTAAGAAGGGCATCCTGCAGACAGTGAAGGTGGTGGACGAGCT
CGTGAAAGTGATGGGCCGGCACAAGCCCGAGAACATCGTGATCGAAATGGCCAGAGAGAACCAGACCACC
CAGAAGGGACAGAAGAACAGCCGCGAGAGAATGAAGCGGATCGAAGAGGGCATCAAAGAGCTGGGCAGCC
AGATCCTGAAAGAACACCCCGTGGAAAACACCCAGCTGCAGAACGAGAAGCTGTACCTGTACTACCTGCA
GAATGGGCGGGATATGTACGTGGACCAGGAACTGGACATCAACCGGCTGTCCGACTACGATGTGGACCAT
ATCGTGCCTCAGAGCTTTCTGAAGGACGACTCCATCGACAACAAGGTGCTGACCAGAAGCGACAAGAACC
GGGGCAAGAGCGACAACGTGCCCTCCGAAGAGGTCGTGAAGAAGATGAAGAACTACTGGCGGCAGCTGCT
GAACGCCAAGCTGATTACCCAGAGAAAGTTCGACAATCTGACCAAGGCCGAGAGAGGCGGCCTGAGCGAA
CTGGATAAGGCCGGCTTCATCAAGAGACAGCTGGTGGAAACCCGGCAGATCACAAAGCACGTGGCACAGA
TCCTGGACTCCCGGATGAACACTAAGTACGACGAGAATGACAAGCTGATCCGGGAAGTGAAAGTGATCAC
CCTGAAGTCCAAGCTGGTGTCCGATTTCCGGAAGGATTTCCAGTTTTACAAAGTGCGCGAGATCAACAAC
TACCACCACGCCCACGACGCCTACCTGAACGCCGTCGTGGGAACCGCCCTGATCAAAAAGTACCCTAAGC
TGGAAAGCGAGTTCGTGTACGGCGACTACAAGGTGTACGACGTGCGGAAGATGATCGCCAAGAGCGAGCA
GGAAATCGGCAAGGCTACCGCCAAGTACTTCTTCTACAGCAACATCATGAACTTTTTCAAGACCGAGATT
ACCCTGGCCAACGGCGAGATCCGGAAGCGGCCTCTGATCGAGACAAACGGCGAAACCGGGGAGATCGTGT
GGGATAAGGGCCGGGATTTTGCCACCGTGCGGAAAGTGCTGAGCATGCCCCAAGTGAATATCGTGAAAAA
GACCGAGGTGCAGACAGGCGGCTTCAGCAAAGAGTCTATCCTGCCCAAGAGGAACAGCGATAAGCTGATC
GCCAGAAAGAAGGACTGGGACCCTAAGAAGTACGGCGGCTTCGACAGCCCCACCGTGGCCTATTCTGTGC
TGGTGGTGGCCAAAGTGGAAAAGGGCAAGTCCAAGAAACTGAAGAGTGTGAAAGAGCTGCTGGGGATCAC
CATCATGGAAAGAAGCAGCTTCGAGAAGAATCCCATCGACTTTCTGGAAGCCAAGGGCTACAAAGAAGTG
AAAAAGGACCTGATCATCAAGCTGCCTAAGTACTCCCTGTTCGAGCTGGAAAACGGCCGGAAGAGAATGC
TGGCCTCTGCCGGCGAACTGCAGAAGGGAAACGAACTGGCCCTGCCCTCCAAATATGTGAACTTCCTGTA
CCTGGCCAGCCACTATGAGAAGCTGAAGGGCTCCCCCGAGGATAATGAGCAGAAACAGCTGTTTGTGGAA
CAGCACAAGCACTACCTGGACGAGATCATCGAGCAGATCAGCGAGTTCTCCAAGAGAGTGATCCTGGCCG
ACGCTAATCTGGACAAAGTGCTGTCCGCCTACAACAAGCACCGGGATAAGCCCATCAGAGAGCAGGCCGA
GAATATCATCCACCTGTTTACCCTGACCAATCTGGGAGCCCCTGCCGCCTTCAAGTACTTTGACACCACC
ATCGACCGGAAGAGGTACACCAGCACCAAAGAGGTGCTGGACGCCACCCTGATCCACCAGAGCATCACCG
GCCTGTACGAGACACGGATCGACCTGTCTCAGCTGGGAGGCGACAAGCGACCTGCCGCCACAAAGAAGGC
TGGACAGGCTAAGAAGAAGAAAGATTACAAAGACGATGACGATAAGGGATCCGGCGCAACAAACTTCTCT
CTGCTGAAACAAGCCGGAGATGTCGAAGAGAATCCTGGACCGATGAAAAAGCCTGAACTCACCGCGACGT
CTGTCGAGAAGTTTCTGATCGAAAAGTTCGACAGCGTGTCCGACCTGATGCAGCTCTCGGAGGGCGAAGA
ATCTCGTGCTTTCAGCTTCGATGTAGGAGGGCGTGGATATGTCCTGCGGGTAAATAGCTGCGCCGATGGT
TTCTACAAAGATCGTTATGTTTATCGGCACTTTGCATCGGCCGCGCTCCCGATTCCGGAAGTGCTTGACA
TTGGGGAATTCAGCGAGAGCCTGACCTATTGCATCTCCCGCCGTGCACAGGGTGTCACGTTGCAAGACCT
GCCTGAAACCGAACTGCCCGCTGTTCTGCAGCCGGTCGCGGAGGCCATGGATGCGATCGCTGCGGCCGAT
CTTAGCCAGACGAGCGGGTTCGGCCCATTCGGACCGCAAGGAATCGGTCAATACACTACATGGCGTGATT
TCATATGCGCGATTGCTGATCCCCATGTGTATCACTGGCAAACTGTGATGGACGACACCGTCAGTGCGTC
CGTCGCGCAGGCTCTCGATGAGCTGATGCTTTGGGCCGAGGACTGCCCCGAAGTCCGGCACCTCGTGCAC
GCGGATTTCGGCTCCAACAATGTCCTGACGGACAATGGCCGCATAACAGCGGTCATTGACTGGAGCGAGG
CGATGTTCGGGGATTCCCAATACGAGGTCGCCAACATCTTCTTCTGGAGGCCGTGGTTGGCTTGTATGGA
GCAGCAGACGCGCTACTTCGAGCGGAGGCATCCGGAGCTTGCAGGATCGCCGCGGCTCCGGGCGTATATG
CTCCGCATTGGTCTTGACCAACTCTATCAGAGCTTGGTTGACGGCAATTTCGATGATGCAGCTTGGGCGC
AGGGTCGATGCGACGCAATCGTCCGATCCGGAGCCGGGACTGTCGGGCGTACACAAATCGCCCGCAGAAG
CGCGGCCGTCTGGACCGATGGCTGTGTAGAAGTACTCGCCGATAGTGGAAACCGACGCCCCAGCACTCGT
CCGAGGGCAAAGGAATAGAGTAGATGCCGACCGTGTACAAGTAAACGCGTTAAGTCGACAATCAACCTCT
GGATTACAAAATTTGTGAAAGATTGACTGGTATTCTTAACTATGTTGCTCCTTTTACGCTATGTGGATAC
GCTGCTTTAATGCCTTTGTATCATGCTATTGCTTCCCGTATGGCTTTCATTTTCTCCTCCTTGTATAAAT
CCTGGTTGCTGTCTCTTTATGAGGAGTTGTGGCCCGTTGTCAGGCAACGTGGCGTGGTGTGCACTGTGTT
TGCTGACGCAACCCCCACTGGTTGGGGCATTGCCACCACCTGTCAGCTCCTTTCCGGGACTTTCGCTTTC
CCCCTCCCTATTGCCACGGCGGAACTCATCGCCGCCTGCCTTGCCCGCTGCTGGACAGGGGCTCGGCTGT
TGGGCACTGACAATTCCGTGGTGTTGTCGGGGAAATCATCGTCCTTTCCTTGGCTGCTCGCCTGTGTTGC
CACCTGGATTCTGCGCGGGACGTCCTTCTGCTACGTCCCTTCGGCCCTCAATCCAGCGGACCTTCCTTCC
CGCGGCCTGCTGCCGGCTCTGCGGCCTCTTCCGCGTCTTCGCCTTCGCCCTCAGACGAGTCGGATCTCCC
TTTGGGCCGCCTCCCCGCGTCGACTTTAAGACCAATGACTTACAAGGCAGCTGTAGATCTTAGCCACTTT
TTAAAAGAAAAGGGGGGACTGGAAGGGCTAATTCACTCCCAACGAAGACAAGATCTGCTTTTTGCTTGTA
CTGGGTCTCTCTGGTTAGACCAGATCTGAGCCTGGGAGCTCTCTGGCTAACTAGGGAACCCACTGCTTAA
GCCTCAATAAAGCTTGCCTTGAGTGCTTCAAGTAGTGTGTGCCCGTCTGTTGTGTGACTCTGGTAACTAG
AGATCCCTCAGACCCTTTTAGTCAGTGTGGAAAATCTCTAGCAGGGCCCGTTTAAACCCGCTGATCAGCC
TCGACTGTGCCTTCTAGTTGCCAGCCATCTGTTGTTTGCCCCTCCCCCGTGCCTTCCTTGACCCTGGAAG
GTGCCACTCCCACTGTCCTTTCCTAATAAAATGAGGAAATTGCATCGCATTGTCTGAGTAGGTGTCATTC
TATTCTGGGGGGTGGGGTGGGGCAGGACAGCAAGGGGGAGGATTGGGAAGACAATAGCAGGCATGCTGGG
GATGCGGTGGGCTCTATGGCTTCTGAGGCGGAAAGAACCAGCTGGGGCTCTAGGGGGTATCCCC
[124 nt withheld, positions 11615-11738]
C
[91 nt withheld, positions 11740-11830]
A
[49 nt withheld, positions 11832-11880]
CCTTTGACGTTGGAGTCCACGTTCTTT
[37 nt withheld, positions 11908-11944]
ACCCTATCTCGGTCTATTCTTTTGATTTATAAGGGATTTTGCCGATTTCGGCCTATTGGTTAAAAAATGA
GCTGATTTAACAAAAATTTAACGCGAATTAATTCTGTGGAATGTGTGTCAGTTAGGGTGTGGAAAGTCCC
CAGGCTCCCCAGCAGGCAGAAGTATGCAAAGCATGCATCTCAATTAGTCAGCAACCAGGTGTGGAAAGTC
CCCAGGCTCCCCAGCAGGCAGAAGTATGCAAAGCATGCATCTCAATTAGTCAGCAACCATAGTCCCGCCC
CTAACTCCGCCCATCCCGCCCCTAACTCCGCCCAGTTCCGCCCATTCTCCGCCCCATGGCTGACTAATTT
TTTTTATTTATGCAGAGGCCGAGGCCGCCTCTGCCTCTGAGCTATTCCAGAAGTAGTGAGGAGGCTTTTT
TGGAGGCCTAGGCTTTTGCAAAAAGCTCCCGGGAGCTTGTATATCCATTTTCGGATCTGATCAGCACGTG
TTGACAATTAATCATCGGCATAGTATATCGGCATAGTATAATACGACAAGGTGAGGAACTAAACCATGGC
CAAGTTGACCAGTGCCGTTCCGGTGCTCACCGCGCGCGACGTCGCCGGAGCGGTCGAGTTCTGGACCGAC
CGGCTCGGGTTCTCCCGGGACTTCGTGGAGGACGACTTCGCCGGTGTGGTCCGGGACGACGTGACCCTGT
TCATCAGCGCGGTCCAGGACCAGGTGGTGCCGGACAACACCCTGGCCTGGGTGTGGGTGCGCGGCCTGGA
CGAGCTGTACGCCGAGTGGTCGGAGGTCGTGTCCACGAACTTCCGGGACGCCTCCGGGCCGGCCATGACC
GAGATCGGCGAGCAGCCGTGGGGGCGGGAGTTCGCCCTGCGCGACCCGGCCGGCAACTGCGTGCACTTCG
TGGCCGAGGAGCAGGACTGACACGTGCTACGAGATTTCGATTCCACCGCCGCCTTCTATGAAAGGTTGGG
CTTCGGAATCGTTTTCCGGGACGCCGGCTGGATGATCCTCCAGCGCGGGGATCTCATGCTGGAGTTCTTC
GCCCACCCCAACTTGTTTATTGCAGCTTATAATGGTTACAAATAAAGCAATAGCATCACAAATTTCACAA
ATAAAGCATTTTTTTCACTGCATTCTAGTTGTGGTTTGTCCAAACTCATCAATGTATCTTATCATGTCTG
TATACCGTCGACCTCTAGCTAGAGCTTGGCGTAATCATGGTCATAGCTGTTTCCTGTGTGAAATTGTTAT
CCGCTCACAATTCCACACAACATACGAGCCGGAAGCATAAAGTGTAAAGCCTGGGGTGCCTAATGAGTGA
GCTAACTCACATTAATTGCGTTGCGCTCACTGCCCGCTTTCCAGTCGGGAAACCTGTCGTGCCAGCTGCA
TTAATGAATCGGCCAACGCGCGGGGAGAGGCGGTTTGCGTATTGGGCGCTCTTCCGCTTCCTCGCTCACT
GACTCGCTGCGCTCGGTCGTTCGGCTGCGGCGAGCGGTATCAGCTCACTCAAAGGCGGTAATACGGTTAT
CCACAGAATCAGGGGATAACGCAGGAAAGAACATGTGAGCAAAAGGCCAGCAAAAGGCCAGGAACCGTAA
AAAGGCCGCGTTGCTGGCGTTTTTCCATAGGCTCCGCCCCCCTGACGAGCATCACAAAAATCGACGCTCA
AGTCAGAGGTGGCGAAACCCGACAGGACTATAAAGATACCAGGCGTTTCCCCCTGGAAGCTCCCTCGTGC
GCTCTCCTGTTCCGACCCTGCCGCTTACCGGATACCTGTCCGCCTTTCTCCCTTCGGGAAGCGTGGCGCT
TTCTCATAGCTCACGCTGTAGGTATCTCAGTTCGGTGTAGGTCGTTCGCTCCAAGCTGGGCTGTGTGCAC
GAACCCCCCGTTCAGCCCGACCGCTGCGCCTTATCCGGTAACTATCGTCTTGAGTCCAACCCGGTAAGAC
ACGACTTATCGCCACTGGCAGCAGCCACTGGTAACAGGATTAGCAGAGCGAGGTATGTAGGCGGTGCTAC
AGAGTTCTTGAAGTGGTGGCCTAACTACGGCTACACTAGAAGAACAGTATTTGGTATCTGCGCTCTGCTG
AAGCCAGTTACCTTCGGAAAAAGAGTTGGTAGCTCTTGATCCGGCAAACAAACCACCGCTGGTAGCGGTG
GTTTTTTTGTTTGCAAGCAGCAGATTACGCGCAGAAAAAAAGGATCTCAAGAAGATCCTTTGATCTTTTC
TACGGGGTCTGACGCTCAGTGGAACGAAAACTCACGTTAAGGGATTTTGGTCATGAGATTATCAAAAAGG
ATCTTCACCTAGATCCTTTTAAATTAAAAATGAAGTTTTAAATCAATCTAAAGTATATATGAGTAAACTT
GGTCTGACAGTTACCAATGCTTAATCAGTGAGGCACCTATCTCAGCGATCTGTCTATTTCGTTCATCCAT
AGTTGCCTGACTCCCCGTCGTGTAGATAACTACGATACGGGAGGGCTTACCATCTGGCCCCAGTGCTGCA
ATGATACCGCGAGACCCACGCTCACCGGCTCCAGATTTATCAGCAATAAACCAGCCAGCCGGAAGGGCCG
AGCGCAGAAGTGGTCCTGCAACTTTATCCGCCTCCATCCAGTCTATTAATTGTTGCCGGGAAGCTAGAGT
AAGTAGTTCGCCAGTTAATAGTTTGCGCAACGTTGTTGCCATTGCTACAGGCATCGTGGTGTCACGCTCG
TCGTTTGGTATGGCTTCATTCAGCTCCGGTTCCCAACGATCAAGGCGAGTTACATGATCCCCCATGTTGT
GCAAAAAAGCGGTTAGCTCCTTCGGTCCTCCGATCGTTGTCAGAAGTAAGTTGGCCGCAGTGTTATCACT
CATGGTTATGGCAGCACTGCATAATTCTCTTACTGTCATGCCATCCGTAAGATGCTTTTCTGTGACTGGT
GAGTACTCAACCAAGTCATTCTGAGAATAGTGTATGCGGCGACCGAGTTGCTCTTGCCCGGCGTCAATAC
GGGATAATACCGCGCCACATAGCAGAACTTTAAAAGTGCTCATCATTGGAAAACGTTCTTCGGGGCGAAA
ACTCTCAAGGATCTTACCGCTGTTGAGATCCAGTTCGATGTAACCCACTCGTGCACCCAACTGATCTTCA
GCATCTTTTACTTTCACCAGCGTTTCTGGGTGAGCAAAAACAGGAAGGCAAAATGCCGCAAAAAAGGGAA
TAAGGGCGACACGGAAATGTTGAATACTCATACTCTTCCTTTTTCAATATTATTGAAGCATTTATCAGGG
TTATTGTCTCATGAGCGGATACATATTTGAATGTATTTAGAAAAATAAACAAATAGGGGTTCCGCGCACA
TTTCCCCGAAAAGTGCCACCTGAC
